Addgene plasmid #166055: pZac2.1-GfaABC1D-TurboID(full)-HA-GPI
Purpose: Expresses the full length TurboID on the surface of astrocytes
Depositing lab: Scott Soderling. Depositing organization: Duke University. Publication: Chemico-genetic discovery of astrocytic control of inhibition in vivo. Takano T, Wallace JT, Baldwin KT, Purkey AM, Uezu A, Courtland JL, Soderblom EJ, Shimogori T, Maness PF, Eroglu C, Soderling SH. Nature. 2020 Dec;588(7837):296-302. doi: 10.1038/s41586-020-2926-0. Epub 2020 Nov 11. PubMed 33177716.
Backbone
  Vector backbone: pZac2.1
  Vector type: AAV
Growth in bacteria
  Bacterial resistance: Ampicillin, 100 μg/mL
  Growth temperature: 37°C
  Growth strain: NEB Stable
  Copy number: High Copy
Gene/Insert
  Gene/Insert name: GPI anchored TurboID
  Cloning method: Ligation Independent Cloning
  Sequencing primers: 5′ Unknown
Terms and licenses: Academic/Nonprofit Terms; Industry Terms: Not Available to Industry
How to cite: pZac2.1-GfaABC1D-TurboID(full)-HA-GPI was a gift from Scott Soderling (Addgene plasmid # 166055 ; http://n2t.net/addgene:166055 ; RRID:Addgene_166055)
