[The description below was written by a language model from this plasmid's Addgene catalogue record and pLannotate feature annotations shown in this document.]
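Description:
pZac2.1-GfaABC1D-TurboID(full)-HA-GPI is an AAV transfer plasmid of 5,968 bp built on the pZac2.1 backbone, designed to display full-length TurboID on the outer surface of astrocytes. It is maintained in E. coli at high copy through a ColE1/pUC-type origin and selected with ampicillin via the β-lactamase gene. The backbone also carries an f1 origin and remnants of a lac/lacZα cloning region. Two AAV2 inverted terminal repeats flank the expression cassette and define the segment that is packaged into recombinant AAV particles. The recorded growth strain is a recombination-deficient one, consistent with the usual need to protect the repeats.

Between the ITRs, the name indicates that expression is driven by GfaABC1D, a compact GFAP-derived astrocyte-selective promoter. The annotation software did not label this element, but an unannotated stretch lies between the upstream ITR and a chimeric β-globin/immunoglobulin intron, where it would be expected. A short T7 promoter follows the intron. The coding region then begins with a fragment of mouse acrosin, which most likely supplies an N-terminal secretion signal. Next comes TurboID, the engineered high-activity E. coli biotin ligase. An unannotated interval follows that presumably contains the HA epitope tag named in the title, and after it a Thy1.1 fragment providing the GPI-anchor attachment signal. An SV40 polyadenylation signal ends the transcript.

Together these parts route the ligase through the secretory pathway and tether it to the extracellular face of the membrane. There it can biotinylate nearby proteins for proximity-labelling proteomics of the astrocyte surface in vivo, with HA allowing detection. The depositor and sequencing-derived records show the same features, offset only by their start position.
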