Features (pLannotate 1.2.2; 18 found; start..end, strand, type, name):
      2..94      +  CDS            lacI (fragment): lac repressor; lacI; The lac repressor binds to the lac operator to inhibit transcription in E. coli. This inhibition can be relieved by adding lactose or isopropyl-β-D-thiogalactopyranoside (IPTG).
    107..128     +  protein_bind   CAP binding site: CAP binding activates transcription in the presence of cAMP. E. coli catabolite activator protein
    143..173     +  promoter       lac promoter: promoter for the E. coli lac operon
    181..197     +  protein_bind   lac operator: The lac repressor binds to the lac operator to inhibit transcription in E. coli. This inhibition can be relieved by adding lactose or isopropyl-β-D-thiogalactopyranoside (IPTG). lac repressor encoded by lacI
    258..388     -  repeat_region  AAV2 ITR (fragment): inverted terminal repeat of adeno-associated virus serotype 2 inverted
   1239..1371    +  intron         chimeric intron: chimera between introns from human β-globin and immunoglobulin heavy chain genes
   1416..1434    +  promoter       T7 promoter: promoter for bacteriophage T7 RNA polymerase
   1457..1528    +  CDS            Acr (fragment): ACRO_MOUSE - Experimental evidence at protein level: Swiss-Prot protein existence level 1. Acrosin is the major protease of mammalian spermatozoa. It is a serine protease of trypsin-like cleavage specificity, it is synthesized in a zymogen form, proacrosin and stored in the acrosome. From Mus musculus (Mouse).
   1538..2494    +  CDS            TurboID: mutant of the E. coli biotin ligase BioID engineered for improved catalytic efficiency (Branon et al., 2018)
   2857..2951    +  CDS            Thy1.1 (fragment): mouse GPI-anchored cell surface glycoprotein of the immunoglobulin superfamily This allele of Thy1 is also known as CD90.1.
   2993..3114    -  polyA_signal   SV40 poly(A) signal: SV40 polyadenylation signal
   3137..3205    -  CDS            large T antigen (fragment): large T antigen from SV40 (simian virus 40)
   3276..3406    +  repeat_region  AAV2 ITR (fragment): inverted terminal repeat of adeno-associated virus serotype 2 inverted
   3420..3577    +  CDS            lacZα (fragment): LacZα fragment of β-galactosidase; lacZ fragment
   3582..4010    +  rep_origin     f1 ori (sequence partly withheld): f1 bacteriophage origin of replication; arrow indicates direction of (+) strand synthesis
   4063..4167    +  promoter       AmpR promoter: bla
   4168..5028    +  CDS            AmpR: β-lactamase; bla; confers resistance to ampicillin, carbenicillin, and related antibiotics
   5199..5787    +  rep_origin     ori: high-copy-number ColE1/pMB1/pBR322/pUC origin of replication
>Addgene plasmid #166055 | pZac2.1-GfaABC1D-TurboID(full)-HA-GPI | depositor full sequence | sequence record 322444 | pZac2.1-GfaABC1D-TurboID(full)-HA-GPI sequence 5968 bps
AGCGCCCAATACGCAAACCGCCTCTCCCCGCGCGTTGGCCGATTCATTAATGCAGCTGGCACGACAGGTT
TCCCGACTGGAAAGCGGGCAGTGAGCGCAACGCAATTAATGTGAGTTAGCTCACTCATTAGGCACCCCAG
GCTTTACACTTTATGCTTCCGGCTCGTATGTTGTGTGGAATTGTGAGCGGATAACAATTTCACACAGGAA
ACAGCTATGACCATGATTACGCCAGATTTAATTAAGGCCTTAATTAGGCTGCGCGCTCGCTCGCTCACTG
AGGCCGCCCGGGCAAAGCCCGGGCGTCGGGCGACCTTTGGTCGCCCGGCCTCAGTGAGCGAGCGAGCGCG
CAGAGAGGGAGTGGCCAACTCCATCACTAGGGGTTCCTTGTAGTTAATGATTAACCCGCCATGCTACTTA
TCTACGTAGCCATGCTCTAGGAAGATCTAACATATCCTGGTGTGGAGTAGGGGACGCTGCTCTGACAGAG
GCTCGGGGGCCTGAGCTGGCTCTGTGAGCTGGGGAGGAGGCAGACAGCCAGGCCTTGTCTGCAAGCAGAC
CTGGCAGCATTGGGCTGGCCGCCCCCCAGGGCCTCCTCTTCATGCCCAGTGAATGACTCACCTTGGCACA
GACACAATGTTCGGGGTGGGCACAGTGCCTGCTTCCCGCCGCACCCCAGCCCCCCTCAAATGCCTTCCGA
GAAGCCCATTGAGCAGGGGGCTTGCATTGCACCCCAGCCTGACAGCCTGGCATCTTGGGATAAAAGCAGC
ACAGCCCCCTAGGGGCTGCCCTTGCTGTGTGGCGCCACCGGCGGTGGAGAACAAGGCTCTATTCAGCCTG
TGCCCAGGAAAGGGGATCAGGGGATGCCCAGGCATGGACAGTGGGTGGCAGGGGGGGAGAGGAGGGCTGT
CTGCTTCCCAGAAGTCCAAGGACACAAATGGGTGAGGGGAGAGCTCTCCCCATAGCTGGGCTGCGGCCCA
ACCCCACCCCCTCAGGCTATGCCAGGGGGTGTTGCCAGGGGCACCCGGGCATCGCCAGTCTAGCCCACTC
CTTCATAAAGCCCTCGCATCCCAGGAGCGAGCAGAGCCAGAGCAGGTTGGAGAGGAGACGCATCACCTCC
GCTGCTCGCAAGCTTTATTGCGGTAGTTTATCACAGTTAAATTGCTAACGCAGTCAGTGCTTCTGACACA
ACAGTCTCGAACTTAAGCTGCAGAAGTTGGTCGTGAGGCACTGGGCAGGTAAGTATCAAGGTTACAAGAC
AGGTTTAAGGAGACCAATAGAAACTGGGCTTGTCGAGACAGAGAAGACTCTTGCGTTTCTGATAGGCACC
TATTGGTCTTACTGACATCCACTTTGCCTTTCTCTCCACAGGTGTCCACTCCCAGTTCAATTACAGCTCT
TAAGGCTAGAGTACTTAATACGACTCACTATAGGCTAGCCTCGAGAATTCGCCACCATGGTAGAGATGCT
GCCAACTGTCGCTGTGCTGGTCTTGGCAGTGTCCGTGGTTGCCAAGGATAACACCACGCGTTTAAACAAA
GACAATACTGTGCCTCTGAAGCTGATCGCTCTCCTGGCTAATGGCGAGTTCCATAGTGGCGAACAGCTGG
GAGAAACCCTGGGCATGTCCAGGGCCGCTATCAACAAGCACATTCAGACTCTGCGCGACTGGGGCGTGGA
CGTGTTCACCGTGCCCGGAAAGGGCTACTCTCTGCCCGAGCCTATCCCGCTGCTGAACGCTAAACAGATT
CTGGGACAGCTGGACGGCGGGAGCGTGGCAGTCCTGCCTGTGGTCGACTCCACCAATCAGTACCTGCTGG
ATCGAATCGGCGAGCTGAAGAGTGGGGATGCTTGCATTGCAGAATATCAGCAGGCAGGGAGAGGAAGCAG
AGGGAGGAAATGGTTCTCTCCTTTTGGAGCTAACCTGTACCTGAGTATGTTTTGGCGCCTGAAGCGGGGA
CCAGCAGCAATCGGCCTGGGCCCGGTCATCGGAATTGTCATGGCAGAAGCGCTGCGAAAGCTGGGAGCAG
ACAAGGTGCGAGTCAAATGGCCCAATGACCTGTATCTGCAGGATAGAAAGCTGGCAGGCATCCTGGTGGA
GCTGGCCGGAATAACAGGCGATGCTGCACAGATCGTCATTGGCGCCGGGATTAACGTGGCTATGAGGCGC
GTGGAGGAAAGCGTGGTCAATCAGGGCTGGATCACACTGCAGGAAGCAGGGATTAACCTGGACAGGAATA
CTCTGGCCGCTACGCTGATCCGAGAGCTGCGGGCAGCCCTGGAACTGTTCGAGCAGGAAGGCCTGGCTCC
ATATCTGCCACGGTGGGAGAAGCTGGATAACTTCATCAATAGACCCGTGAAGCTGATCATTGGGGACAAA
GAGATTTTCGGGATTAGCCGGGGGATTGATAAACAGGGAGCCCTGCTGCTGGAACAGGACGGAGTTATCA
AACCCTGGATGGGCGGAGAAATCAGTCTGCGGTCTGCCGAAAAGCTTTACCCTTACGATGTACCGGATTA
CGCAACTAGTGGTGGAGGCGGTTCAGGCGGAGGTGGCTCTGGCGGTGGCGGATCGGCTAGCGCCACCATG
GCCCAGCTCAAGAAGAAGCTGCAAGCCCTGAAGAAGAAGAACGCCCAGCTCAAGTGGAAGCTCCAGGCCC
TGAAGAAGAAGCTGGCCCAGAAGGCTAGCGGTGGAGGCGGTTCAGGCGGAGGTGGCTCTGGCGGTGGCGG
ATCGTCTAGCGGTGGAGGCGGTTCAGGCGGAGGTGGCTCTGGCGGTGGCGGATCGTCTAGCGGTGGAGGC
GGTTCAGGCGGAGGTGGCTCTGGCGGTGGCGGATCGTCTAGCTACCAACTCGAGAATGGCGGCATAAGCC
TGCTGGTTCAGAACACATCCTGGATGCTGCTGCTGCTGCTTTCCCTCTCCCTCCTCCAAGCCCTGGACTT
CATTTCTCTGTAGTCTAGAGTCGACCCGGGCGGCCGCTTCGAGCAGACATGATAAGATACATTGATGAGT
TTGGACAAACCACAACTAGAATGCAGTGAAAAAAATGCTTTATTTGTGAAATTTGTGATGCTATTGCTTT
ATTTGTAACCATTATAAGCTGCAATAAACAAGTTAACAACAACAATTGCATTCATTTTATGTTTCAGGTT
CAGGGGGAGATGTGGGAGGTTTTTTAAAGCAAGTAAAACCTCTACAAATGTGGTAAAATCGATAAGGATC
TTCCTAGAGCATGGCTACGTAGATAAGTAGCATGGCGGGTTAATCATTAACTACAAGGAACCCCTAGTGA
TGGAGTTGGCCACTCCCTCTCTGCGCGCTCGCTCGCTCACTGAGGCCGGGCGACCAAAGGTCGCCCGACG
CCCGGGCTTTGCCCGGGCGGCCTCAGTGAGCGAGCGAGCGCGCAGCCTTAATTAACCTAATTCACTGGCC
GTCGTTTTACAACGTCGTGACTGGGAAAACCCTGGCGTTACCCAACTTAATCGCCTTGCAGCACATCCCC
CTTTCGCCAGCTGGCGTAATAGCGAAGAGGCCCGCACCGATCGCCCTTCCCAACAGTTGCGCAGCCTGAA
TGGCGAATGGG
[124 nt withheld, positions 3582-3705]
C
[91 nt withheld, positions 3707-3797]
A
[49 nt withheld, positions 3799-3847]
CCTTTGACGTTGGAGTCCACGTTCTTT
[37 nt withheld, positions 3875-3911]
ACCCTATCTCGGTCTATTCTTTTGATTTATAAGGGATTTTGCCGATTTCGGCCTATTGGTTAAAAAATGA
GCTGATTTAACAAAAATTTAACGCGAATTTTAACAAAATATTAACGCTTACAATTTAGGTGGCACTTTTC
GGGGAAATGTGCGCGGAACCCCTATTTGTTTATTTTTCTAAATACATTCAAATATGTATCCGCTCATGAG
ACAATAACCCTGATAAATGCTTCAATAATATTGAAAAAGGAAGAGTATGAGTATTCAACATTTCCGTGTC
GCCCTTATTCCCTTTTTTGCGGCATTTTGCCTTCCTGTTTTTGCTCACCCAGAAACGCTGGTGAAAGTAA
AAGATGCTGAAGATCAGTTGGGTGCACGAGTGGGTTACATCGAACTGGATCTCAACAGCGGTAAGATCCT
TGAGAGTTTTCGCCCCGAAGAACGTTTTCCAATGATGAGCACTTTTAAAGTTCTGCTATGTGGCGCGGTA
TTATCCCGTATTGACGCCGGGCAAGAGCAACTCGGTCGCCGCATACACTATTCTCAGAATGACTTGGTTG
AGTACTCACCAGTCACAGAAAAGCATCTTACGGATGGCATGACAGTAAGAGAATTATGCAGTGCTGCCAT
AACCATGAGTGATAACACTGCGGCCAACTTACTTCTGACAACGATCGGAGGACCGAAGGAGCTAACCGCT
TTTTTGCACAACATGGGGGATCATGTAACTCGCCTTGATCGTTGGGAACCGGAGCTGAATGAAGCCATAC
CAAACGACGAGCGTGACACCACGATGCCTGTAGCAATGGCAACAACGTTGCGCAAACTATTAACTGGCGA
ACTACTTACTCTAGCTTCCCGGCAACAATTAATAGACTGGATGGAGGCGGATAAAGTTGCAGGACCACTT
CTGCGCTCGGCCCTTCCGGCTGGCTGGTTTATTGCTGATAAATCTGGAGCCGGTGAGCGTGGGTCTCGCG
GTATCATTGCAGCACTGGGGCCAGATGGTAAGCCCTCCCGTATCGTAGTTATCTACACGACGGGGAGTCA
GGCAACTATGGATGAACGAAATAGACAGATCGCTGAGATAGGTGCCTCACTGATTAAGCATTGGTAACTG
TCAGACCAAGTTTACTCATATATACTTTAGATTGATTTAAAACTTCATTTTTAATTTAAAAGGATCTAGG
TGAAGATCCTTTTTGATAATCTCATGACCAAAATCCCTTAACGTGAGTTTTCGTTCCACTGAGCGTCAGA
CCCCGTAGAAAAGATCAAAGGATCTTCTTGAGATCCTTTTTTTCTGCGCGTAATCTGCTGCTTGCAAACA
AAAAAACCACCGCTACCAGCGGTGGTTTGTTTGCCGGATCAAGAGCTACCAACTCTTTTTCCGAAGGTAA
CTGGCTTCAGCAGAGCGCAGATACCAAATACTGTTCTTCTAGTGTAGCCGTAGTTAGGCCACCACTTCAA
GAACTCTGTAGCACCGCCTACATACCTCGCTCTGCTAATCCTGTTACCAGTGGCTGCTGCCAGTGGCGAT
AAGTCGTGTCTTACCGGGTTGGACTCAAGACGATAGTTACCGGATAAGGCGCAGCGGTCGGGCTGAACGG
GGGGTTCGTGCACACAGCCCAGCTTGGAGCGAACGACCTACACCGAACTGAGATACCTACAGCGTGAGCT
ATGAGAAAGCGCCACGCTTCCCGAAGGGAGAAAGGCGGACAGGTATCCGGTAAGCGGCAGGGTCGGAACA
GGAGAGCGCACGAGGGAGCTTCCAGGGGGAAACGCCTGGTATCTTTATAGTCCTGTCGGGTTTCGCCACC
TCTGACTTGAGCGTCGATTTTTGTGATGCTCGTCAGGGGGGCGGAGCCTATGGAAAAACGCCAGCAACGC
GGCCTTTTTACGGTTCCTGGCCTTTTGCTGGCCTTTTGCTCACATGTTCTTTCCTGCGTTATCCCCTGAT
TCTGTGGATAACCGTATTACCGCCTTTGAGTGAGCTGATACCGCTCGCCGCAGCCGAACGACCGAGCGCA
GCGAGTCAGTGAGCGAGGAAGCGGAAG
