Features (pLannotate 1.2.2; 18 found; start..end, strand, type, name):
      1..22      +  protein_bind   CAP binding site: CAP binding activates transcription in the presence of cAMP. E. coli catabolite activator protein
     37..67      +  promoter       lac promoter: promoter for the E. coli lac operon
     75..91      +  protein_bind   lac operator: The lac repressor binds to the lac operator to inhibit transcription in E. coli. This inhibition can be relieved by adding lactose or isopropyl-β-D-thiogalactopyranoside (IPTG). lac repressor encoded by lacI
    152..282     -  repeat_region  AAV2 ITR (fragment): inverted terminal repeat of adeno-associated virus serotype 2 inverted
   1133..1265    +  intron         chimeric intron: chimera between introns from human β-globin and immunoglobulin heavy chain genes
   1310..1328    +  promoter       T7 promoter: promoter for bacteriophage T7 RNA polymerase
   1351..1422    +  CDS            Acr (fragment): ACRO_MOUSE - Experimental evidence at protein level: Swiss-Prot protein existence level 1. Acrosin is the major protease of mammalian spermatozoa. It is a serine protease of trypsin-like cleavage specificity, it is synthesized in a zymogen form, proacrosin and stored in the acrosome. From Mus musculus (Mouse).
   1432..2388    +  CDS            TurboID: mutant of the E. coli biotin ligase BioID engineered for improved catalytic efficiency (Branon et al., 2018)
   2751..2845    +  CDS            Thy1.1 (fragment): mouse GPI-anchored cell surface glycoprotein of the immunoglobulin superfamily This allele of Thy1 is also known as CD90.1.
   2887..3008    -  polyA_signal   SV40 poly(A) signal: SV40 polyadenylation signal
   3031..3099    -  CDS            large T antigen (fragment): large T antigen from SV40 (simian virus 40)
   3170..3300    +  repeat_region  AAV2 ITR (fragment): inverted terminal repeat of adeno-associated virus serotype 2 inverted
   3314..3471    +  CDS            lacZα (fragment): LacZα fragment of β-galactosidase; lacZ fragment
   3476..3904    +  rep_origin     f1 ori (sequence partly withheld): f1 bacteriophage origin of replication; arrow indicates direction of (+) strand synthesis
   3957..4061    +  promoter       AmpR promoter: bla
   4062..4922    +  CDS            AmpR: β-lactamase; bla; confers resistance to ampicillin, carbenicillin, and related antibiotics
   5093..5681    +  rep_origin     ori: high-copy-number ColE1/pMB1/pBR322/pUC origin of replication
   5864..5956    +  CDS            lacI (fragment): lac repressor; lacI; The lac repressor binds to the lac operator to inhibit transcription in E. coli. This inhibition can be relieved by adding lactose or isopropyl-β-D-thiogalactopyranoside (IPTG).
>Addgene plasmid #166055 | pZac2.1-GfaABC1D-TurboID(full)-HA-GPI | addgene full sequence | sequence record 330209 | Addgene NGS Result
TAATGTGAGTTAGCTCACTCATTAGGCACCCCAGGCTTTACACTTTATGCTTCCGGCTCGTATGTTGTGT
GGAATTGTGAGCGGATAACAATTTCACACAGGAAACAGCTATGACCATGATTACGCCAGATTTAATTAAG
GCCTTAATTAGGCTGCGCGCTCGCTCGCTCACTGAGGCCGCCCGGGCAAAGCCCGGGCGTCGGGCGACCT
TTGGTCGCCCGGCCTCAGTGAGCGAGCGAGCGCGCAGAGAGGGAGTGGCCAACTCCATCACTAGGGGTTC
CTTGTAGTTAATGATTAACCCGCCATGCTACTTATCTACGTAGCCATGCTCTAGGAAGATCTAACATATC
CTGGTGTGGAGTAGGGGACGCTGCTCTGACAGAGGCTCGGGGGCCTGAGCTGGCTCTGTGAGCTGGGGAG
GAGGCAGACAGCCAGGCCTTGTCTGCAAGCAGACCTGGCAGCATTGGGCTGGCCGCCCCCCAGGGCCTCC
TCTTCATGCCCAGTGAATGACTCACCTTGGCACAGACACAATGTTCGGGGTGGGCACAGTGCCTGCTTCC
CGCCGCACCCCAGCCCCCCTCAAATGCCTTCCGAGAAGCCCATTGAGCAGGGGGCTTGCATTGCACCCCA
GCCTGACAGCCTGGCATCTTGGGATAAAAGCAGCACAGCCCCCTAGGGGCTGCCCTTGCTGTGTGGCGCC
ACCGGCGGTGGAGAACAAGGCTCTATTCAGCCTGTGCCCAGGAAAGGGGATCAGGGGATGCCCAGGCATG
GACAGTGGGTGGCAGGGGGGGAGAGGAGGGCTGTCTGCTTCCCAGAAGTCCAAGGACACAAATGGGTGAG
GGGAGAGCTCTCCCCATAGCTGGGCTGCGGCCCAACCCCACCCCCTCAGGCTATGCCAGGGGGTGTTGCC
AGGGGCACCCGGGCATCGCCAGTCTAGCCCACTCCTTCATAAAGCCCTCGCATCCCAGGAGCGAGCAGAG
CCAGAGCAGGTTGGAGAGGAGACGCATCACCTCCGCTGCTCGCAAGCTTTATTGCGGTAGTTTATCACAG
TTAAATTGCTAACGCAGTCAGTGCTTCTGACACAACAGTCTCGAACTTAAGCTGCAGAAGTTGGTCGTGA
GGCACTGGGCAGGTAAGTATCAAGGTTACAAGACAGGTTTAAGGAGACCAATAGAAACTGGGCTTGTCGA
GACAGAGAAGACTCTTGCGTTTCTGATAGGCACCTATTGGTCTTACTGACATCCACTTTGCCTTTCTCTC
CACAGGTGTCCACTCCCAGTTCAATTACAGCTCTTAAGGCTAGAGTACTTAATACGACTCACTATAGGCT
AGCCTCGAGAATTCGCCACCATGGTAGAGATGCTGCCAACTGTCGCTGTGCTGGTCTTGGCAGTGTCCGT
GGTTGCCAAGGATAACACCACGCGTTTAAACAAAGACAATACTGTGCCTCTGAAGCTGATCGCTCTCCTG
GCTAATGGCGAGTTCCATAGTGGCGAACAGCTGGGAGAAACCCTGGGCATGTCCAGGGCCGCTATCAACA
AGCACATTCAGACTCTGCGCGACTGGGGCGTGGACGTGTTCACCGTGCCCGGAAAGGGCTACTCTCTGCC
CGAGCCTATCCCGCTGCTGAACGCTAAACAGATTCTGGGACAGCTGGACGGCGGGAGCGTGGCAGTCCTG
CCTGTGGTCGACTCCACCAATCAGTACCTGCTGGATCGAATCGGCGAGCTGAAGAGTGGGGATGCTTGCA
TTGCAGAATATCAGCAGGCAGGGAGAGGAAGCAGAGGGAGGAAATGGTTCTCTCCTTTTGGAGCTAACCT
GTACCTGAGTATGTTTTGGCGCCTGAAGCGGGGACCAGCAGCAATCGGCCTGGGCCCGGTCATCGGAATT
GTCATGGCAGAAGCGCTGCGAAAGCTGGGAGCAGACAAGGTGCGAGTCAAATGGCCCAATGACCTGTATC
TGCAGGATAGAAAGCTGGCAGGCATCCTGGTGGAGCTGGCCGGAATAACAGGCGATGCTGCACAGATCGT
CATTGGCGCCGGGATTAACGTGGCTATGAGGCGCGTGGAGGAAAGCGTGGTCAATCAGGGCTGGATCACA
CTGCAGGAAGCAGGGATTAACCTGGACAGGAATACTCTGGCCGCTACGCTGATCCGAGAGCTGCGGGCAG
CCCTGGAACTGTTCGAGCAGGAAGGCCTGGCTCCATATCTGCCACGGTGGGAGAAGCTGGATAACTTCAT
CAATAGACCCGTGAAGCTGATCATTGGGGACAAAGAGATTTTCGGGATTAGCCGGGGGATTGATAAACAG
GGAGCCCTGCTGCTGGAACAGGACGGAGTTATCAAACCCTGGATGGGCGGAGAAATCAGTCTGCGGTCTG
CCGAAAAGCTTTACCCTTACGATGTACCGGATTACGCAACTAGTGGTGGAGGCGGTTCAGGCGGAGGTGG
CTCTGGCGGTGGCGGATCGGCTAGCGCCACCATGGCCCAGCTCAAGAAGAAGCTGCAAGCCCTGAAGAAG
AAGAACGCCCAGCTCAAGTGGAAGCTCCAGGCCCTGAAGAAGAAGCTGGCCCAGAAGGCTAGCGGTGGAG
GCGGTTCAGGCGGAGGTGGCTCTGGCGGTGGCGGATCGTCTAGCGGTGGAGGCGGTTCAGGCGGAGGTGG
CTCTGGCGGTGGCGGATCGTCTAGCGGTGGAGGCGGTTCAGGCGGAGGTGGCTCTGGCGGTGGCGGATCG
TCTAGCTACCAACTCGAGAATGGCGGCATAAGCCTGCTGGTTCAGAACACATCCTGGATGCTGCTGCTGC
TGCTTTCCCTCTCCCTCCTCCAAGCCCTGGACTTCATTTCTCTGTAATCTAGAGTCGACCCGGGCGGCCG
CTTCGAGCAGACATGATAAGATACATTGATGAGTTTGGACAAACCACAACTAGAATGCAGTGAAAAAAAT
GCTTTATTTGTGAAATTTGTGATGCTATTGCTTTATTTGTAACCATTATAAGCTGCAATAAACAAGTTAA
CAACAACAATTGCATTCATTTTATGTTTCAGGTTCAGGGGGAGATGTGGGAGGTTTTTTAAAGCAAGTAA
AACCTCTACAAATGTGGTAAAATCGATAAGGATCTTCCTAGAGCATGGCTACGTAGATAAGTAGCATGGC
GGGTTAATCATTAACTACAAGGAACCCCTAGTGATGGAGTTGGCCACTCCCTCTCTGCGCGCTCGCTCGC
TCACTGAGGCCGGGCGACCAAAGGTCGCCCGACGCCCGGGCTTTGCCCGGGCGGCCTCAGTGAGCGAGCG
AGCGCGCAGCCTTAATTAACCTAATTCACTGGCCGTCGTTTTACAACGTCGTGACTGGGAAAACCCTGGC
GTTACCCAACTTAATCGCCTTGCAGCACATCCCCCTTTCGCCAGCTGGCGTAATAGCGAAGAGGCCCGCA
CCGATCGCCCTTCCCAACAGTTGCGCAGCCTGAATGGCGAATGGG
[124 nt withheld, positions 3476-3599]
C
[91 nt withheld, positions 3601-3691]
A
[49 nt withheld, positions 3693-3741]
CCTTTGACGTTGGAGTCCACGTTCTTT
[37 nt withheld, positions 3769-3805]
ACCCTATCTCGGTCTATTCTTTTGATTTATAAGGGATTTTGCCGATTTCGGCCTATTGGTTAAAAAATGA
GCTGATTTAACAAAAATTTAACGCGAATTTTAACAAAATATTAACGCTTACAATTTAGGTGGCACTTTTC
GGGGAAATGTGCGCGGAACCCCTATTTGTTTATTTTTCTAAATACATTCAAATATGTATCCGCTCATGAG
ACAATAACCCTGATAAATGCTTCAATAATATTGAAAAAGGAAGAGTATGAGTATTCAACATTTCCGTGTC
GCCCTTATTCCCTTTTTTGCGGCATTTTGCCTTCCTGTTTTTGCTCACCCAGAAACGCTGGTGAAAGTAA
AAGATGCTGAAGATCAGTTGGGTGCACGAGTGGGTTACATCGAACTGGATCTCAACAGCGGTAAGATCCT
TGAGAGTTTTCGCCCCGAAGAACGTTTTCCAATGATGAGCACTTTTAAAGTTCTGCTATGTGGCGCGGTA
TTATCCCGTATTGACGCCGGGCAAGAGCAACTCGGTCGCCGCATACACTATTCTCAGAATGACTTGGTTG
AGTACTCACCAGTCACAGAAAAGCATCTTACGGATGGCATGACAGTAAGAGAATTATGCAGTGCTGCCAT
AACCATGAGTGATAACACTGCGGCCAACTTACTTCTGACAACGATCGGAGGACCGAAGGAGCTAACCGCT
TTTTTGCACAACATGGGGGATCATGTAACTCGCCTTGATCGTTGGGAACCGGAGCTGAATGAAGCCATAC
CAAACGACGAGCGTGACACCACGATGCCTGTAGCAATGGCAACAACGTTGCGCAAACTATTAACTGGCGA
ACTACTTACTCTAGCTTCCCGGCAACAATTAATAGACTGGATGGAGGCGGATAAAGTTGCAGGACCACTT
CTGCGCTCGGCCCTTCCGGCTGGCTGGTTTATTGCTGATAAATCTGGAGCCGGTGAGCGTGGGTCTCGCG
GTATCATTGCAGCACTGGGGCCAGATGGTAAGCCCTCCCGTATCGTAGTTATCTACACGACGGGGAGTCA
GGCAACTATGGATGAACGAAATAGACAGATCGCTGAGATAGGTGCCTCACTGATTAAGCATTGGTAACTG
TCAGACCAAGTTTACTCATATATACTTTAGATTGATTTAAAACTTCATTTTTAATTTAAAAGGATCTAGG
TGAAGATCCTTTTTGATAATCTCATGACCAAAATCCCTTAACGTGAGTTTTCGTTCCACTGAGCGTCAGA
CCCCGTAGAAAAGATCAAAGGATCTTCTTGAGATCCTTTTTTTCTGCGCGTAATCTGCTGCTTGCAAACA
AAAAAACCACCGCTACCAGCGGTGGTTTGTTTGCCGGATCAAGAGCTACCAACTCTTTTTCCGAAGGTAA
CTGGCTTCAGCAGAGCGCAGATACCAAATACTGTTCTTCTAGTGTAGCCGTAGTTAGGCCACCACTTCAA
GAACTCTGTAGCACCGCCTACATACCTCGCTCTGCTAATCCTGTTACCAGTGGCTGCTGCCAGTGGCGAT
AAGTCGTGTCTTACCGGGTTGGACTCAAGACGATAGTTACCGGATAAGGCGCAGCGGTCGGGCTGAACGG
GGGGTTCGTGCACACAGCCCAGCTTGGAGCGAACGACCTACACCGAACTGAGATACCTACAGCGTGAGCT
ATGAGAAAGCGCCACGCTTCCCGAAGGGAGAAAGGCGGACAGGTATCCGGTAAGCGGCAGGGTCGGAACA
GGAGAGCGCACGAGGGAGCTTCCAGGGGGAAACGCCTGGTATCTTTATAGTCCTGTCGGGTTTCGCCACC
TCTGACTTGAGCGTCGATTTTTGTGATGCTCGTCAGGGGGGCGGAGCCTATGGAAAAACGCCAGCAACGC
GGCCTTTTTACGGTTCCTGGCCTTTTGCTGGCCTTTTGCTCACATGTTCTTTCCTGCGTTATCCCCTGAT
TCTGTGGATAACCGTATTACCGCCTTTGAGTGAGCTGATACCGCTCGCCGCAGCCGAACGACCGAGCGCA
GCGAGTCAGTGAGCGAGGAAGCGGAAGAGCGCCCAATACGCAAACCGCCTCTCCCCGCGCGTTGGCCGAT
TCATTAATGCAGCTGGCACGACAGGTTTCCCGACTGGAAAGCGGGCAGTGAGCGCAACGCAAT
